LOCUS       Exported 7490 bp ds-DNA circular SYN 13-MAY-2021
DEFINITION  Mammalian expression plasmid for SARS-CoV-2 nsp6.
ACCESSION   .
VERSION     .
KEYWORDS    pGBW-m4134260
SOURCE      synthetic DNA construct
  ORGANISM  synthetic DNA construct
REFERENCE   1 (bases 1 to 7490)
  TITLE     SARS-CoV-2 protein Mammalian expression constructs, tagged, for
            protein expression and/or purification
REFERENCE   2 (bases 1 to 7490)
  AUTHORS   .
  TITLE     Direct Submission
  JOURNAL   Exported May 13, 2021 from SnapGene Server 1.1.58
            http://www.snapgene.com
FEATURES             Location/Qualifiers
     source          1..7490
                     /organism="synthetic DNA construct"
                     /mol_type="other DNA"
     CDS             872..892
                     /codon_start=1
                     /product="tobacco etch virus (TEV) protease recognition and
                     cleavage site"
                     /label=TEV site
                     /translation="ENLYFQS"
     CDS             896..961
                     /codon_start=1
                     /product="three tandem FLAG(R) epitope tags, followed by an
                     enterokinase cleavage site"
                     /label=3xFLAG
                     /translation="DYKDHDGDYKDHDIDYKDDDDK"
     polyA_signal    1030..1151
                     /label=SV40 poly(A) signal
                     /note="SV40 polyadenylation signal"
     primer_bind     complement(1041..1060)
                     /label=EBV-rev
                     /note="SV40 polyA terminator, reverse primer"
     primer_bind     1095..1114
                     /label=SV40pA-R
                     /note="SV40 polyA, reverse primer"
     terminator      1266..1312
                     /label=T7 terminator
                     /note="transcription terminator for bacteriophage T7 RNA
                     polymerase"
     terminator      1342..1478
                     /label=rrnG terminator
                     /note="transcription terminator from the E. coli ribosomal
                     RNA rrnG operon (Albrechtsen et al., 1991)"
     misc_feature    1523..1594
                     /label=3' beta-globin insulator
                     /note="insulator downstream of the human beta-globin locus
                     (Farrell et al., 2002)"
     rep_origin      complement(1820..2408)
                     /direction=LEFT
                     /label=ori
                     /note="high-copy-number ColE1/pMB1/pBR322/pUC origin of
                     replication"
     primer_bind     complement(1900..1919)
                     /label=pBR322ori-F
                     /note="pBR322 origin, forward primer"
     promoter        2908..4117
                     /label=UbC promoter
                     /note="human ubiquitin C promoter"
     primer_bind     3954..3973
                     /label=hUBCpro-F
                     /note="Human Ubiquitin C (UbC) promoter, forward primer"
     CDS             4121..5149
                     /codon_start=1
                     /gene="aph(4)-Ia"
                     /product="aminoglycoside phosphotransferase from E. coli"
                     /label=HygR
                     /note="confers resistance to hygromycin"
                     /translation="MGKKPELTATSVEKFLIEKFDSVSDLMQLSEGEESRAFSFDVGGR
                     GYVLRVNSCADGFYKDRYVYRHFASAALPIPEVLDIGEFSESLTYCISRRAQGVTLQDL
                     PETELPAVLQPVAEAMDAIAAADLSQTSGFGPFGPQGIGQYTTWRDFICAIADPHVYHW
                     QTVMDDTVSASVAQALDELMLWAEDCPEVRHLVHADFGSNNVLTDNGRITAVIDWSEAM
                     FGDSQYEVANIFFWRPWLACMEQQTRYFERRHPELAGSPRLRAYMLRIGLDQLYQSLVD
                     GNFDDAAWAQGRCDAIVRSGAGTVGRTQIARRSAAVWTDGCVEVLADSGNRRPSTRPRA
                     KE"
     polyA_signal    5176..5224
                     /note="synthetic polyadenylation signal"
     CDS             5490..6350
                     /codon_start=1
                     /gene="bla"
                     /product="beta-lactamase"
                     /label=AmpR
                     /note="confers resistance to ampicillin, carbenicillin, and
                     related antibiotics"
                     /translation="MSIQHFRVALIPFFAAFCLPVFAHPETLVKVKDAEDQLGARVGYI
                     ELDLNSGKILESFRPEERFPMMSTFKVLLCGAVLSRIDAGQEQLGRRIHYSQNDLVEYS
                     PVTEKHLTDGMTVRELCSAAITMSDNTAANLLLTTIGGPKELTAFLHNMGDHVTRLDRW
                     EPELNEAIPNDERDTTMPVAMATTLRKLLTGELLTLASRQQLIDWMEADKVAGPLLRSA
                     LPAGWFIADKSGAGERGSRGIIAALGPDGKPSRIVVIYTTGSQATMDERNRQIAEIGAS
                     LIKHW"
     primer_bind     complement(5708..5727)
                     /label=Amp-R
                     /note="Ampicillin resistance gene, reverse primer"
     terminator      6363..6499
                     /label=rrnG terminator
                     /note="transcription terminator from the E. coli ribosomal
                     RNA rrnG operon (Albrechtsen et al., 1991)"
     misc_feature    6644..6715
                     /label=5' beta-globin insulator
                     /note="insulator upstream of the human beta-globin locus
                     (Farrell et al., 2002)"
     terminator      6720..6766
                     /label=T7 terminator
                     /note="transcription terminator for bacteriophage T7 RNA
                     polymerase"
     polyA_signal    6784..6832
                     /note="synthetic polyadenylation signal"
     enhancer        6913..7216
                     /label=CMV enhancer
                     /note="human cytomegalovirus immediate early enhancer"
     promoter        7218..7420
                     /label=CMV promoter
                     /note="human cytomegalovirus (CMV) immediate early
                     promoter"
     primer_bind     7371..7391
                     /label=CMV-F
                     /note="Human CMV immediate early promoter, forward primer"
     regulatory      7489..8
                     /regulatory_class="other"
                     /note="vertebrate consensus sequence for strong initiation
                     of translation (Kozak, 1987)"
ORIGIN
        1 caccatggca gtgaaaagaa caatcaaggg tacacaccac tggttgttac tcacaatttt
       61 gacttcactt ttagttttag tccagagtac tcaatggtct ttgttctttt ttttgtatga
      121 aaatgccttt ttaccttttg ctatgggtat tattgctatg tctgcttttg caatgatgtt
      181 tgtcaaacat aagcatgcat ttctctgttt gtttttgtta ccttctcttg ccactgtagc
      241 ttattttaat atggtctata tgcctgctag ttgggtgatg cgtattatga catggttgga
      301 tatggttgat actagtttgt ctggttttaa gctaaaagac tgtgttatgt atgcatcagc
      361 tgtagtgtta ctaatcctta tgacagcaag aactgtgtat gatgatggtg ctaggagagt
      421 gtggacactt atgaatgtct tgacactcgt ttataaagtt tattatggta atgctttaga
      481 tcaagccatt tccatgtggg ctcttataat ctctgttact tctaactact caggtgtagt
      541 tacaactgtc atgtttttgg ccagaggtat tgtttttatg tgtgttgagt attgccctat
      601 tttcttcata actggtaata cacttcagtg tataatgcta gtttattgtt tcttaggcta
      661 tttttgtact tgttactttg gcctcttttg tttactcaac cgctacttta gactgactct
      721 tggtgtttat gattacttag tttctacaca ggagtttaga tatatgaatt cacagggact
      781 actcccaccc aagaatagca tagatgcctt caaactcaac attaaattgt tgggtgttgg
      841 tggcaaacct tgtatcaaag tagccactgt agaaaacctt tactttcagt cgatggatta
      901 taaggaccac gatggagact acaaagatca tgacattgat tacaaggacg acgatgacaa
      961 ataaggatcc gcaggcctct gctagcttga ctgactgaga tacagcgtac cttcagctca
     1021 cagacatgat aagatacatt gatgagtttg gacaaaccac aactagaatg cagtgaaaaa
     1081 aatgctttat ttgtgaaatt tgtgatgcta ttgctttatt tgtaaccatt ataagctgca
     1141 ataaacaagt taacaacaac aattgcattc attttatgtt tcaggttcag ggggaggtgt
     1201 gggaggtttt ttaaagcaag taaaacctct acaaatgtgg tattggccca tctctatcgg
     1261 tatcgtagca taaccccttg gggcctctaa acgggtcttg aggggttttt tgtgcccctc
     1321 gggccggatt gctatctacc ggcattggcg cagaaaaaaa tgcctgatgc gacgctgcgc
     1381 gtcttatact cccacatatg ccagattcag caacggatac ggcttcccca acttgcccac
     1441 ttccatacgt gtcctcctta ccagaaattt atccttaagg tcgtcagcta tcctgcaggc
     1501 gatctctcga tttcgatcaa gacattcctt taatggtctt ttctggacac cactaggggt
     1561 cagaagtagt tcatcaaact ttcttccctc cctaatctca ttggttacct tgggctatcg
     1621 aaacttaatt aaccagtcaa gtcagctact tggcgagatc gacttgtctg ggtttcgact
     1681 acgctcagaa ttgcgtcagt caagttcgat ctggtccttg ctattgcacc cgttctccga
     1741 ttacgagttt catttaaatc atgtgagcaa aaggccagca aaaggccagg aaccgtaaaa
     1801 aggccgcgtt gctggcgttt ttccataggc tccgcccccc tgacgagcat cacaaaaatc
     1861 gacgctcaag tcagaggtgg cgaaacccga caggactata aagataccag gcgtttcccc
     1921 ctggaagctc cctcgtgcgc tctcctgttc cgaccctgcc gcttaccgga tacctgtccg
     1981 cctttctccc ttcgggaagc gtggcgcttt ctcatagctc acgctgtagg tatctcagtt
     2041 cggtgtaggt cgttcgctcc aagctgggct gtgtgcacga accccccgtt cagcccgacc
     2101 gctgcgcctt atccggtaac tatcgtcttg agtccaaccc ggtaagacac gacttatcgc
     2161 cactggcagc agccactggt aacaggatta gcagagcgag gtatgtaggc ggtgctacag
     2221 agttcttgaa gtggtggcct aactacggct acactagaag aacagtattt ggtatctgcg
     2281 ctctgctgaa gccagttacc ttcggaaaaa gagttggtag ctcttgatcc ggcaaacaaa
     2341 ccaccgctgg tagcggtggt ttttttgttt gcaagcagca gattacgcgc agaaaaaaag
     2401 gatctcaaga agatcctttg atcttttcta cggggtctga cgctcagtgg aacgaaaact
     2461 cacgttaagg gattttggtc atgagattat caaaaaggat cttcacctag atccttttaa
     2521 attaaaaatg aagttttaaa tcaatctaaa gtatatatga gtaaacttgg tctgacagtt
     2581 accaatgctt aatcagtgag gcacctatct cagcgatctg tctatttcgt tcatccatag
     2641 ttgcatttaa atttccgaac tctccaaggc cctcgtcgga aaatcttcaa acctttcgtc
     2701 cgatccatct tgcaggctac ctctcgaacg aactatcgca agtctcttgg ccggccttgc
     2761 gccttggcta ttgcttggca gcgcctatcg ccaggtatta ctccaatccc gaatatccga
     2821 gatcgggatc acccgagaga agttcaacct acatcctcaa tcccgatcta tccgagatcc
     2881 gaggaatatc gaaatcgggg cgcgcctggc ctccgcgccg ggttttggcg cctcccgcgg
     2941 gcgcccccct cgtcacggcg agcgctgcca cgtcagacga agggcgcagg agcgtcctga
     3001 tccttccgcc cggacgctca ggacagcggc ccgctgctca taagactcgg ccttagaacc
     3061 ccagtatcag cagaaggaca ttttaggacg ggacttgggt gactctaggg cactggtttt
     3121 ctttccagag agcggaacag gcgaggaaaa gtagtccctt ctcggcgatt ctgcggaggg
     3181 atctccgtgg ggcggtgaac gccgatgatt atataaggac gcgccgggtg tggcacagct
     3241 agttccgtcg cagccgggat ttgggtcgcg gttcttgttt gtggatcgct gtgatcgtca
     3301 cttggtgagt agcgggctgc tgggctggcc ggggctttcg tggccgccgg gccgctcggt
     3361 gggacggaag cgtgtggaga gaccgccaag ggctgtagtc tgggtccgcg agcaaggttg
     3421 ccctgaactg ggggttgggg ggagcgcagc aaaatggcgg ctgttcccga gtcttgaatg
     3481 gaagacgctt gtgaggcggg ctgtgaggtc gttgaaacaa ggtggggggc atggtgggcg
     3541 gcaagaaccc aaggtcttga gcccttcgct aatgcgggaa agctcttatt cgggtgagat
     3601 gggctgggca ccatctgggg accctgacgt gaagtttgtc actgactgga gaactcggtt
     3661 tgtcgtctgt tgcgggggcg gcagttatgg cggtgccgtt gggcagtgca cccgtacctt
     3721 tgggagcgcg cgccctcgtc gtgtcgtgac gtcacccgtt ctgttggctt ataatgcagg
     3781 gtggggccac ctgccggtag gtgtgcggta ggcttttctc cgtcgcagga cgcagggttc
     3841 gggcctaggg taggctctcc tgaatcgaca ggcgccggac ctctggtgag gggagggata
     3901 agtgaggcgt cagtttcttt ggtcggtttt atgtacctat cttcttaagt agctgaagct
     3961 ccggttttga actatgcgct cggggttggc gagtgtgttt tgtgaagttt tttaggcacc
     4021 ttttgaaatg taatcatttg ggtcaatatg taattttcag tgttagactt gtaaattgtc
     4081 cgctaaattc tggccgtttt tggctttttt gttagacaac atgggtaaaa agcctgaact
     4141 caccgcgacg tctgtcgaga agtttctgat cgaaaagttc gacagcgtct ccgacctgat
     4201 gcagctctcg gagggcgaag aatctcgtgc tttcagcttc gatgtaggag ggcgtggata
     4261 tgtcctgcgg gtaaatagct gcgccgatgg tttctacaaa gatcgttatg tttatcggca
     4321 ctttgcatcc gccgcgctcc cgattccgga agtgcttgac attggggagt tcagcgagag
     4381 cctgacctat tgcatctccc gccgtgcaca gggtgtcacg ttgcaagacc tgcctgaaac
     4441 cgaactgccc gctgttctgc agccggtcgc ggaggcaatg gatgccatcg ctgccgccga
     4501 tcttagccag acgagcgggt tcggcccatt cggaccgcaa ggaatcggtc aatacactac
     4561 atggcgtgat ttcatatgcg cgattgctga tccccatgtg tatcactggc aaactgtgat
     4621 ggacgacacc gtcagtgcgt ccgtcgcgca ggctctcgat gagctgatgc tttgggccga
     4681 ggactgcccc gaagtccggc acctcgtgca cgcggatttc ggctccaaca atgtcctgac
     4741 ggacaatggc cgcataacag cggtcattga ctggagcgag gcgatgttcg gggattccca
     4801 atacgaggtc gccaacatct tcttctggag gccgtggttg gcttgtatgg agcagcagac
     4861 gcgctacttc gagcggaggc atccggagct tgcaggatcg ccccggctcc gggcgtatat
     4921 gctccgcatt ggtcttgacc aactctatca gagcttggtt gacggcaatt tcgatgatgc
     4981 agcttgggcg cagggtcgat gcgacgcaat cgtccgatcc ggagccggga ctgtcgggcg
     5041 tacacaaatc gcccgcagaa gcgccgccgt ctggaccgat ggctgtgtag aagtactcgc
     5101 cgatagtgga aaccgacgcc ccagcactcg tccgagggca aaggaataag ctagtatgta
     5161 agcctagtct tagataataa aatcgctatc catcgaagat ggatgtgtgt tggttttttg
     5221 tgtgtgtaac gctaggcgcg cctggtgtac cgagaacgat cctctcagtg cgagtctcga
     5281 cgatccatat cgttgcttgg cagtcagcca gtcggaatcc agcttgggac ccaggaagtc
     5341 caatcgtcag atattgtact caagcctggt cacggcagcg taccgatctg tttaaaccta
     5401 gatattgata gtctgatcgg tcaacgtata atcgagtcct agcttttgca aacatctatc
     5461 aagagacagg atcagcagga ggctttcgca tgagtattca acatttccgt gtcgccctta
     5521 ttcccttttt tgcggcattt tgccttcctg tttttgctca cccagaaacg ctggtgaaag
     5581 taaaagatgc tgaagatcag ttgggtgcgc gagtgggtta catcgaactg gatctcaaca
     5641 gcggtaagat ccttgagagt tttcgccccg aagaacgctt tccaatgatg agcactttta
     5701 aagttctgct atgtggcgcg gtattatccc gtattgacgc cgggcaagag caactcggtc
     5761 gccgcataca ctattctcag aatgacttgg ttgagtattc accagtcaca gaaaagcatc
     5821 ttacggatgg catgacagta agagaattat gcagtgctgc cataaccatg agtgataaca
     5881 ctgcggccaa cttacttctg acaacgattg gaggaccgaa ggagctaacc gcttttttgc
     5941 acaacatggg ggatcatgta actcgccttg atcgttggga accggagctg aatgaagcca
     6001 taccaaacga cgagcgtgac accacgatgc ctgtagcaat ggcaacaacc ttgcgtaaac
     6061 tattaactgg cgaactactt actctagctt cccggcaaca gttgatagac tggatggagg
     6121 cggataaagt tgcaggacca cttctgcgct cggcccttcc ggctggctgg tttattgctg
     6181 ataaatctgg agccggtgag cgtgggtctc gcggtatcat tgcagcactg gggccagatg
     6241 gtaagccctc ccgtatcgta gttatctaca cgacggggag tcaggcaact atggatgaac
     6301 gaaatagaca gatcgctgag ataggtgcct cactgattaa gcattggtaa ccgattctag
     6361 gtgcattggc gcagaaaaaa atgcctgatg cgacgctgcg cgtcttatac tcccacatat
     6421 gccagattca gcaacggata cggcttcccc aacttgccca cttccatacg tgtcctcctt
     6481 accagaaatt tatccttaag atcgtttaaa ctcgactctg gctctatcga atctccgtcg
     6541 tttcgagctt acgcgaacag ccgtggcgct catttgctcg tcgggcatcg aatctcgtca
     6601 gctatcgtca gcttaccttt ttggcagcga tcgcggctcc cgacatcttg gaccattagc
     6661 tccacaggta tcttcttccc tctagtggtc ataacagcag cttcagctac ctctcaattc
     6721 aaaaaacccc tcaagacccg tttagaggcc ccaaggggtt atgctatcaa tcgttgcgtt
     6781 acacacacaa aaaaccaaca cacatccatc ttcgatggat agcgatttta ttatctaact
     6841 gctgatcgag tgtagccaga tctagtaatc aattacgggg tcattagttc atagcccata
     6901 tatggagttc cgcgttacat aacttacggt aaatggcccg cctggctgac cgcccaacga
     6961 cccccgccca ttgacgtcaa taatgacgta tgttcccata gtaacgccaa tagggacttt
     7021 ccattgacgt caatgggtgg agtatttacg gtaaactgcc cacttggcag tacatcaagt
     7081 gtatcatatg ccaagtacgc cccctattga cgtcaatgac ggtaaatggc ccgcctggca
     7141 ttatgcccag tacatgacct tatgggactt tcctacttgg cagtacatct acgtattagt
     7201 catcgctatt accatgctga tgcggttttg gcagtacatc aatgggcgtg gatagcggtt
     7261 tgactcacgg ggatttccaa gtctccaccc cattgacgtc aatgggagtt tgttttggca
     7321 ccaaaatcaa cgggactttc caaaatgtcg taacaactcc gccccattga cgcaaatggg
     7381 cggtaggcgt gtacggtggg aggtctatat aagcagagct ggtttagtga accgtcagat
     7441 cagatctttg tcgatcctac catccactcg acacacccgc cagcggccgc
//
